>Addgene plasmid #186440 | pCasΔ4_1_2_VA | addgene full sequence | sequence record 384661 | Addgene NGS Result
CATCCAGCTGATATCCCCTATAGTGAGTCGTATTACATGGTCATAGCTGTTTCCTGGCAGCTCTGGCCCG
TGTCTCAAAATCTCTGATGTTACATTGCACAAGATAAAAATATATCATCATGCCTCCTCTAGACCAGCCA
GGACAGAAATGCCTCGACTTCGCTGCTACCCAAGGTTGCCGGGTGACGCACACCGTGGAAACGGATGAAG
GCACGAACCCAGTGGACATAAGCCTGTTCGGTTCGTAAGCTGTAATGCAAGTAGCGTATGCGCTCACGCA
ACTGGTCCAGAACCTTGACCGAACGCAGCGGTGGTAACGGCGCAGTGGCGGTTTTCATGGCTTGTTATGA
CTGTTTTTTTGGGGTACAGTCTATGCCTCGGGCATCCAAGCAGCAAGCGCGTTACGCCGTGGGTCGATGT
TTGATGTTATGGAGCAGCAACGATGTTACGCAGCAGGGCAGTCGCCCTAAAACAAAGTTAAACATTATGA
GGGAAGCGGTGATCGCCGAAGTATCGACTCAACTATCAGAGGTAGTTGGCGTCATCGAGCGCCATCTCGA
ACCGACGTTGCTGGCCGTACATTTGTACGGCTCCGCAGTGGATGGCGGCCTGAAGCCRCACAGTGATATT
GATTTGCTGGTTACGGTGACCGTAAGGCTTGATGAAACAACGCGGCGAGCTTTGATCAACGACCTTTTGG
AAACTTCGGCTTCCCCTGGAGAGAGCGAGATTCTCCGCGCTGTAGAAGTCACCATTGTTGTGCACGACGA
CATCATTCCGTGGCGTTATCCAGCTAAGCGCGAACTGCAATTTGGAGAATGGCAGCGCAATGACATTCTT
GCAGGTATCTTCGAGCCAGCCACGATCGACATTGATCTGGCTATCTTGCTGACAAAAGCAAGAGAACATA
GCGTTGCCTTGGTAGGTCCAGCGGCGGAGGAACTCTTTGATCCGGTTCCTGAACAGGATCTATTTGAGGC
GCTAAATGAAACCTTAACGCTATGGAACTCGCCGCCCGACTGGGCTGGCGATGAGCGAAATGTAGTGCTT
ACGTTGTCCCGCATTTGGTACAGCGCAGTAACCGGCAAAATCGCGCCGAAGGATGTCGCTGCCGACTGGG
CAATGGAGCGCCTGCCGGCCCAGTATCAGCCCGTCATACTTGAAGCTAGACAGGCTTATCTTGGACAAGA
AGAAGATCGCTTGGCCTCGCGCGCAGATCAGTTGGAAGAATTTGTCCACTACGTGAAAGGCGAGATCACC
AAGGTAGTCGGCAAATAACCCTCGAGCCACCCATGACCAAAATCCCTTAACGTGAGTTACGCGTCGTTCC
ACTGAGCGTCAGACCCCGTAGAAAAGATCAAAGGATCTTCTTGAGATCCTTTTTTTCTGCGCGTAATCTG
CTGCTTGCAAACAAAAAAACCACCGCTACCAGCGGTGGTTTGTTTGCCGGATCAAGAGCTACCAACTCTT
TTTCCGAAGGTAACTGGCTTCAGCAGAGCGCAGATACCAAATACTGTTCTTCTAGTGTAGCCGTAGTTAG
GCCACCACTTCAAGAACTCTGTAGCACCGCCTACATACCTCGCTCTGCTAATCCTGTTACCAGTGGCTGC
TGCCAGTGGCGATAAGTCGTGTCTTACCGGGTTGGACTCAAGACGATAGTTACCGGATAAGGCGCAGCGG
TCGGGCTGAACGGGGGGTTCGTGCACACAGCCCAGCTTGGAGCGAACGACCTACACCGAACTGAGATACC
TACAGCGTGAGCTATGAGAAAGCGCCACGCTTCCCGAAGGGAGAAAGGCGGACAGGTATCCGGTAAGCGG
CAGGGTCGGAACAGGAGAGCGCACGAGGGAGCTTCCAGGGGGAAACGCCTGGTATCTTTATAGTCCTGTC
GGGTTTCGCCACCTCTGACTTGAGCGTCGATTTTTGTGATGCTCGTCAGGGGGGCGGAGCCTATGGAAAA
ACGCCAGCAACGCGGCCTTTTTACGGTTCCTGGCCTTTTGCTGGCCTTTTGCTCACATGTTCTTTCCTGC
GTTATCCCCTGATTCTGTGGATAACCGTATTACCGCCTTTGAGTGAGCTGATACCGCTCGCCGCAGCCGA
ACGACCGAGCGCAGCGAGTCAGTGAGCGAGGAAGCGGAAGAGCGCCCAATACGCAAACCGCCTCTCCCCG
CGCGTTGGCCGATTCATTAATGCAGCTGGCACGACAGGTTTCCCGACTGGAAAGCGGGCAGTGAGCGCAA
CGCAATTAATACGCGTACCGCTAGCCAGGAAGAGTTTGTAGAAACGCAAAAAGGCCATCCGTCAGGATGG
CCTTCTGCTTAGTTTGATGCCTGGCAGTTTATGGCGGGCGTCCTGCCCGCCACCCTCCGGGCCGTTGCTT
CACAACGTTCAAATCCGCTCCCGGCGGATTTGTCCTACTCAGGAGAGCGTTCACCGACAAACAACAGATA
AAACGAAAGGCCCAGTCTTCCGACTGAGCCTTTCGTTTTATTTGATGCCTGGCAGTTCCCTACTCTCGCG
TTAACGCTAGCATGGATGTTTTCCCAGTCACGACGTTGTAAAACGACGGCCAGTCTTAAGCTCGGGCCCC
AAATAATGATTTTATTTTGACTGATAGTGACCTGTTCGTTGCAACAAATTGATGAGCAATGCTTTTTTAT
AATGCCAACTTTGTACAAAAAAGTTGGCATGGCAACGACCAGTCATGTCGAGCATGAGCTCCTCTCCAAA
TTGATTGATGAGTTAAAGGTCAAGGCCAACTCAGACCCCGAGGCTGATGTCCTGGCCGGGCGCCTGCTCC
ACCGCCTTAAGGCCGAGTCAGTTACACACACAGTAGCCGAATATCTGGAGGTCTTCTCTGACAAATTCTA
CGATGAGGAATTCTTCCAGATGCACCGGGATGAGCTGGAGACCCGAGTCTCTGCTTTCGCGCAGAGCCCG
GCCTACGAGCGCATCGTCTCCAGCGGCTACCTGTCGGCCCTGCGCTACTATGACACCTATCTGTATGTGG
GGCGCAGCGGGAAGCAGGAGAGTGTGCAGCACTTTTACATGCGGTTAGCCGGCTTCTGTGCCTCAACCAC
CTGCCTCTACGCGGGTCTCAGGGCAGCCCTGCAGCGGGCCAGGCCGGAGATTGAGAGTGACATGGAGGTG
TTTGATTACTACTTTGAGCACCTAACCTCCCAGACGGTGTGCTGCTCCACGCCCTTTATGCGCTTTGCCG
GGGTGGAAAACTCCACTCTGGCCAGCTGCATCCTCACCACCCCCGACCTCAGCTCCGAGTGGGACGTGAC
CCAGGCCCTCTATAGGCACCTGGGGCGCTACCTCTTTCAGCGAGCCGGGGTGGGTGTAGGGGTGACGGGG
GCTGGCCAGGATGGGAAACACATCAGCCTCCTGATGAGGATGATCAACAGCCACGTGGAGTACCACAACT
ATGGCTGCAAGAGGCCGGTCAGTGTGGCGGCCTACATGGAGCCCTGGCACAGCCAGATTTTCAAGTTTTT
GGAAACGAAGCTGCCGGAGAACCACGAGAGGTGCCCGGGCATCTTTACGGGGCTCTTTGTCCCCGAGCTC
TTCTTCAAGCTTTTTAGGGACACGCCCTGGTCGGACTGGTACCTGTTTGACCCCAAGGACGCCGGGGACC
TGGAGAGGCTCTACGGGGAGGAGTTTGAGCGCGAGTACTATCGGCTGGTGACAGCGGGCAAGTTTTGTGG
GCGGGTCTCCATCAAGTCCCTGATGTTCTCTATCGTCAACTGCGCCGTCAAGGCCGGCAGCCCCTTCATC
CTTTTGAAGGAGGCCTGCAACGCCCACTTTTGGCGCGACCTGCAGGGCGAGGCCATGAACGCCGCCAACC
TGTGCGCCGAGGTGCTGCAGCCCTCGAGGAAGTCTGTGGCCACCTGCAATCTGGCCAACATCTGCCTCCC
GCGCTGCCTGGTGAATGCGCCTCTGGCGGTGCGGGCACAGCGGGCCGACACGCAGGGGGATGAACTCCTG
CTGGCCCTCCCTCGACTCTCAGTCACCCTACCTGGAGAGGGGGCAGTCGGTGATGGATTCTCGCTAGCCC
GCCTCAGAGATGCCACCCAGTGTGCCACCTTTGTGGTGGCCTGCTCCATTCTTCAGGGATCCCCCACTTA
TGATTCCAGGGATATGGCCTCCATGGGCCTCGGGGTGCAGGGCCTGGCCGATGTCTTTGCGGACCTGGGC
TGGCAGTACACTGACCCTCCCTCTCGCTCGTTAAACAAGGAAATATTCGAACATATGTACTTTACGGCCC
TCTGCACCAGTAGTCTGATTGGACTTCACACCAGGAAGATTTTTCCGGGTTTCAAACAGAGCAAGTATGC
CGGGGGGTGGTTTCACTGGCACGATTGGGCAGGAACAGACCTTTCTATTCCCAGGGAAATTTGGTCTCGC
CTCTCTGAACGCATTGTGAGGGATGGGCTTTTCAATTCACAGTTTATCGCCCTGATGCCCACCTCAGGCT
GTGCCCAGGTGACGGGCTGTTCGGACGCCTTCTACCCCTTCTATGCCAATGCGTCCACCAAGGTCACCAA
CAAGGAGGAGGCCCTTAGGCCAAACCGGTCTTTTTGGCGTCATGTGCGTCTGGATGACAGGGAAGCTTTG
AATCTTGTCGGGGGCCGTGTCTCCTGCCTCCCGGAGGCTCTGCGGCAGCGCTACCTGCGTTTCCAAACGG
CCTTTGATTACAACCAGGAGGACCTGATTCAGATGTCCCGGGACAGGGCCCCCTTTGTGGACCAGAGCCA
ATCTCACAGCCTGTTTTTGCGTGAGGAAGATGCCGCGCGGGCCAGCACGCTAGCCAACCTACTGGTGCGC
AGCTACGAGCTGGGCCTGAAGACTATCATGTACTATTGTCGCATTGAGAAGGCCGCCGATCTGGGGGTGA
TGGAGTGTAAGGCCAGCGCGGCTCTGTCGGTGCCGCGGGAGGAACAGAATGAGCGGAGTCCCGCTGAGCA
GATGCCGCCTCGTCCCATGGAACCGGCGCAGGTTGCGGGGCCGGTTGACATCATGAGCAAGGGCCCAGGG
GAGGGACCAGGTGGGTGGTGTGTGCCCGGGGGATTGGAAGTGTGCTATAAGTACCGTCAGCTCTTCTCAG
AGGATGATCTGTTGGAGACTGACGGTTTTACTGAACGAGCCTGTGAATCTTGCCAACCAACTTTCTTGTA
CAAAGTTGGCATTATAAGAAAGCATTGCTTATCAATTTGTTGCAACGAACAGGTCACTATCAGTCAAAAT
AAAATCATTATTTGC
Features (pLannotate 1.2.2; 12 found; start..end, strand, type, name):
     17..35      -  promoter       T7 promoter: promoter for bacteriophage T7 RNA polymerase
    225..248     +  promoter       Pc promoter (fragment): intI1 (promoter lies within the coding sequence); class 1 integron promoter
    424..480     +  CDS            GmR (fragment): gentamycin acetyltransferase; aacC1; confers resistance to gentamycin
    487..1275    +  CDS            aadA: S3AD_ECOLX - Experimental evidence at protein level: Swiss-Prot protein existence level 1. Mediates bacterial resistance to the antibiotics streptomycin and spectinomycin. From Escherichia coli.
   1371..1959    +  rep_origin     ori: high-copy-number ColE1/pMB1/pBR322/pUC origin of replication
   2142..2234    +  CDS            lacI (fragment): lac repressor; lacI; The lac repressor binds to the lac operator to inhibit transcription in E. coli. This inhibition can be relieved by adding lactose or isopropyl-β-D-thiogalactopyranoside (IPTG).
   2289..2316    -  terminator     rrnB T2 terminator: transcription terminator T2 from the E. coli rrnB gene
   2448..2491    +  terminator     rrnB T1 terminator: Escherichia coli rrnB; transcription terminator T1 from the E. coli rrnB gene
   2538..2574    -  CDS            lacZα (fragment): LacZα fragment of β-galactosidase; lacZ fragment
   2591..2686    +  protein_bind   attL3: mutant version of attL; recombination site for the Gateway® LR reaction LR Clonase™
   2689..5166    +  CDS            RIR1: RIR1_EBVA8 - Protein inferred from homology: Swiss-Prot protein existence level 3. Ribonucleoside-diphosphate reductase holoenzyme provides the precursors necessary for viral DNA synthesis. Allows virus growth in non-dividing cells, as well as reactivation from latency in infected hosts. Catalyzes the biosynthesis of deoxyribonucleotides from the corresponding ribonucleotides. From Epstein-Barr virus (strain AG876) (HHV-4) (Human herpesvirus 4).
   5168..5263    -  protein_bind   attL3: mutant version of attL; recombination site for the Gateway® LR reaction LR Clonase™
