[The description below was written by a language model from this plasmid's Addgene catalogue record and pLannotate feature annotations shown in this document.]
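Description:
pCasΔ4_1_2_VA is a bacterial CRISPR plasmid built on the pY002 backbone that, according to its catalogue entry, carries the adaptation genes Cas1 and Cas2 from the Francisella novicida type V-A CRISPR-Cas system. It also carries the CRISPR leader, a repeat and a single spacer. The name suggests a locus from which Cas4 has been removed, although the record does not say so explicitly. Expression of the insert is listed as driven by a T7 promoter, so it depends on a host supplying T7 RNA polymerase. The plasmid is selected with spectinomycin and is described as low copy. A minimal array next to the acquisition machinery suits spacer acquisition assays, in which new spacers integrate at the leader-proximal repeat. This fits the associated study of protospacer selection in type V-A and V-B systems.

The automated feature table for the 5,265 nt sequence record does not match this description. It does show a T7 promoter and an aadA streptomycin/spectinomycin resistance gene, which is preceded by integron Pc promoter and gentamicin-resistance fragments. However, the origin is annotated as a high-copy ColE1/pUC-type ori, which conflicts with the low-copy listing. No Cas1, Cas2, leader or repeat features are called. Instead, about 2.5 kb is annotated by homology as an Epstein-Barr virus ribonucleotide reductase large subunit, flanked by two inverted attL3 Gateway sites, as in an entry-type clone. Nearby are rrnB terminators and lacI and lacZα fragments. The annotation tool may simply lack the Francisella features, or the sequence record may represent a different construct. The record gives no basis for deciding between these, so the sequence should be verified before use.
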