Addgene plasmid #186440: pCasΔ4_1_2_VA
Purpose: Encodes Cas1, Cas2, leader, repeat and one spacer from F. Novicida (type V-A)
Depositing lab: John van der Oost. Depositing organization: Wageningen University, Department Agrotechnology & Food Sciences. Publication: Adaptation by Type V-A and V-B CRISPR-Cas Systems Demonstrates Conserved Protospacer Selection Mechanisms Between Diverse CRISPR-Cas Types. Wu WY, Jackson SA, Almendros C, Haagsma AC, Yilmaz S, Gort G, van der Oost J, Brouns SJJ, Staals RHJ. CRISPR J. 2022 Aug;5(4):536-547. doi: 10.1089/crispr.2021.0150. Epub 2022 Jul 12. PubMed 35833800.
Backbone
  Vector backbone: pY002
  Vector type: CRISPR
Growth in bacteria
  Bacterial resistance: Spectinomycin, 50 μg/mL
  Growth temperature: 37°C
  Growth strain: DH5alpha
  Copy number: Low Copy
Gene/Insert
  Gene/Insert name: Cas1 and Cas2
  Species: F. Novicida
  Promoter: T7
  Cloning method: Ligation Independent Cloning
  Sequencing primers: 5′ taatacgactcactataggg
Terms and licenses: Academic/Nonprofit Terms; Industry Terms: Not Available to Industry
How to cite: pCasΔ4_1_2_VA was a gift from John van der Oost (Addgene plasmid # 186440 ; http://n2t.net/addgene:186440 ; RRID:Addgene_186440)
